>Addgene plasmid #73938 | Flamindo2 | addgene partial sequence | sequence record 147212 | CMV-F 5'-CGCAAATGGGCGGTAGGCGTG-3'
AGCTCTCTGGCTAACTAGAGAACCCACTGCTTACTGGCTTATCGAAATTAATACGACTCACTATAGGGAG
ACCCAAGCTGGCTAGCGTTTAAACGGGCCCTCTAGACTCGAGCGGCCGCCACTGTGCTGGATATCTGCAG
AATTCCACCACACTGGACTAGTGGATCCCATGGTGAGCAAGGGCGAGGAGCTGTTCACCGGGGTGGTGCC
CATCCTGGTCGAGCTGGACGGCGACGTAAACGGCCACAAGTTCAGCGTGTCCGGCGAGGGCGAGGGCGAT
GCCACCTACGGCAAGCTGACCCTGAAGTTCATCTGCACCACCGGCAAGCTGCCCGTGCCCTGGCCCACCC
TCGTGACCACCTTCGGCTACGGCCTGATGTGCTTCGCCCGCTACCCCGACCACATGAAGCAGCACGACTT
CTTCAAGTCCGCCATGCCCGAAGGCTACGTCCAGGAGCGCACCATCTTCTTCAAGGACGACGGCAACTAC
AAGACCCGCGCCGAGGTGAAGTTCGAGGGCGACACCCTGGTGAACCGCATCGAGCTGAAGGGCATCGACT
TCAAGGAGGACGGCAACATCCTGGGGCACAAGCTGGAGTACAACCTCCGCGGGGCACTGAAGAAAGAGGA
GCTTGTTGAGGCTATGGCCCTCCTGTCCCAGCGAGGGCCTGATGCCCTACTCACCGTGGCGCTCCGGAAG
CCCCCAGGTCAGCGTACGGATGAAGAACTGGACCTGATCTTTGAAGAGCTGCTGCATATCAAGGCGGTGG
CACACCTTTCTAACTCGGTGAAGCGGGAACTAGCTGCTGTTCTGCTCTTTGAACCACACAGCAAGGCAGG
AACTGTGTTGTTCAGCCAGGGG
