>Addgene plasmid #73938 | Flamindo2 | addgene partial sequence | sequence record 147213 | BGH-rev 5'-TAGAAGGCACAGTCGAGG-3'
TGTACAGCTCGTCCATGCCGAGAGTGATCCCGGCGGCGGTCACGAACTCCAGCAGGACCATGTGATCGCG
CTTCTCGTTGGGGTCTTTGCTCAGGGCGGACTGGTAGCTCAGGTAGTGGTTGTCGGGCAGCAGCACGGGG
CCGTCGCCGATGGGGGTGTTCTGCTGGTAGTGGTCGGCGAGCTGCACGCTGCCGTCCTCGATGTTGTGGC
GGATCTTGAAGTTCACCTTGATGCCGTTCTTCTGCTTGTCGGCCATGATATAGACGTTGTGGCTGTTGAA
TTCTTCTTCCAGTCTCATGGTTTTTGCTTCCACATCCTTGATGATGCGGTTGAAGTCCTGCTTGTCCACA
CGCAGAAAGTGACAGTTATTTTCTCGAAGGATGATGGTGGCTGCCCGAGGTGCGTCGTTCACCAGAGCCA
GCTGTCCAAAGTCATCTCCCTCGTGCAACGTGGTCACCAGCCCCTTGCCATGGGTCACCACATTGACAGA
TCCCTTCCAGATAATGTACCACGAGGTACCCTTGTCCCCCTGGCTGAACAACACAGTTCCTGCCTTGCTG
TGTGGTTCAAAGAGCAGAACAGCAGCTAGTTCCCGCTTCACCGAGTTAGAAAGGTGTGCCACCGCCTTGA
TATGCAGCAGCTCTTCAAAGATCAGGTCCAGTTCTTCATCCGTACGCTGACCTGGGGGCTTCCGGAGCGC
CACGGTGAGTAGGGCATCAGGCCCTCGCTGGGACAGGAGGGCCATAGCCTCAACAAGCTCCTCTTTCTTC
AGTGCCCCGCGGAGGTTGTACTCCAGCTTGTGCCCCAGGATGTTGCCGTCCTCCTTGAAGTCGATGCCCT
TCAGCTCGATGCGGTTCACCAGG
