[The description below was written by a language model from this plasmid's Addgene catalogue record.]
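Description:
Flamindo2 is a mammalian expression plasmid built on the pcDNA3.1(-) backbone that encodes a genetically encoded fluorescent biosensor for cyclic AMP. The total construct is recorded as 6640 bp, made up of a 5415 bp backbone and a 1225 bp insert placed between BamHI and HindIII sites, both of which were preserved during restriction cloning. The plasmid is propagated in E. coli under ampicillin selection; its copy number is listed as unknown. No feature table accompanies the record, so other backbone elements (such as the bacterial origin, polyadenylation signal or any mammalian selection cassette usually associated with pcDNA3.1 vectors) are not individually documented here.

Expression of the Flamindo2 open reading frame is driven by the CMV promoter, a strong constitutive viral promoter that gives high-level transcription in most transfected mammalian cell lines. The associated publication title describes the sensor as a yellow fluorescent cAMP indicator with an expanded dynamic range, intended for dual-color imaging, meaning it can be combined with a spectrally distinct second indicator to follow cAMP alongside another signal in the same living cell. The record does not state the domain architecture of the sensor, the source of its cAMP-binding module, the species of origin, the direction of the fluorescence change on cAMP binding, or the presence of any epitope tags or targeting sequences. In practice the plasmid is used for transient transfection of cultured mammalian cells followed by live-cell fluorescence microscopy to monitor changes in intracellular cAMP.
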