Addgene plasmid #73938: Flamindo2
Purpose: Expresses biosensor for cAMP in mammalian cells
Depositing lab: Tetsuya Kitaguchi. Depositing organization: Waseda University. Publication: Genetically-encoded yellow fluorescent cAMP indicator with an expanded dynamic range for dual-color imaging. Odaka H, Arai S, Inoue T, Kitaguchi T. PLoS One. 2014 Jun 24;9(6):e100252. doi: 10.1371/journal.pone.0100252. eCollection 2014. PONE-D-14-08126 PubMed 24959857.
Backbone
  Vector backbone: pcDNA3.1 (-)
  Backbone size w/o insert (bp): 5415
  Total vector size (bp): 6640
  Vector type: Mammalian Expression
Growth in bacteria
  Bacterial resistance: Ampicillin, 100 μg/mL
  Growth temperature: 37°C
  Growth strain: DH5alpha
  Copy number: Unknown
Gene/Insert
  Gene/Insert name: Flamindo2
  Insert size (bp): 1225
  Promoter: CMV
  Cloning method: Restriction Enzyme; 5′ cloning site BamHI (not destroyed); 3′ cloning site HindIII (not destroyed)
  Sequencing primers: 5′ CMV Forward CGCAAATGGGCGGTAGGCGTG
Terms and licenses: Academic/Nonprofit Terms; Industry Terms: Not Available to Industry
How to cite: Flamindo2 was a gift from Tetsuya Kitaguchi (Addgene plasmid # 73938 ; http://n2t.net/addgene:73938 ; RRID:Addgene_73938)
