LOCUS       Exported 6640 bp ds-DNA circular SYN 12-MAY-2021
DEFINITION  Expresses biosensor for cAMP in mammalian cells.
ACCESSION   .
VERSION     .
KEYWORDS    Flamindo2
SOURCE      synthetic DNA construct
  ORGANISM  synthetic DNA construct
REFERENCE   1 (bases 1 to 6640)
  AUTHORS   Odaka H, Arai S, Inoue T, Kitaguchi T
  TITLE     Genetically-encoded yellow fluorescent cAMP indicator with an
            expanded dynamic range for dual-color imaging.
  JOURNAL   PLoS One. 2014 Jun 24;9(6):e100252. doi:
            10.1371/journal.pone.0100252. eCollection 2014.
  PUBMED    24959857
REFERENCE   2 (bases 1 to 6640)
  AUTHORS   .
  TITLE     Direct Submission
  JOURNAL   Exported May 12, 2021 from SnapGene Server 1.1.58
            http://www.snapgene.com
FEATURES             Location/Qualifiers
     source          1..6640
                     /organism="synthetic DNA construct"
                     /mol_type="other DNA"
     primer_bind     complement(44..63)
                     /label=pRS-marker
                     /note="pRS vectors, use to sequence yeast selectable
                     marker"
     enhancer        235..614
                     /label=CMV enhancer
                     /note="human cytomegalovirus immediate early enhancer"
     promoter        615..818
                     /label=CMV promoter
                     /note="human cytomegalovirus (CMV) immediate early
                     promoter"
     primer_bind     769..789
                     /label=CMV-F
                     /note="Human CMV immediate early promoter, forward primer"
     primer_bind     863..882
                     /label=T7
                     /note="T7 promoter, forward primer"
     promoter        863..881
                     /label=T7 promoter
                     /note="promoter for bacteriophage T7 RNA polymerase"
     primer_bind     complement(1029..1050)
                     /label=EGFP-N
                     /note="EGFP, reverse primer"
     primer_bind     complement(1290..1309)
                     /label=EXFP-R
                     /note="For distinguishing EGFP variants, reverse primer"
     CDS             1953..2204
                     /codon_start=1
                     /product="C-terminal fragment of mVenus for use in
                     bimolecular fluorescence complementation (BiFC) (Kodama and
                     Hu, 2010)"
                     /label=VC155
                     /translation="DKQKNGIKVNFKIRHNIEDGSVQLADHYQQNTPIGDGPVLLPDNH
                     YLSYQSALSKDPNEKRDHMVLLEFVTAAGITLGMDELYK"
     primer_bind     2141..2162
                     /label=EGFP-C
                     /note="EGFP, forward primer"
     primer_bind     complement(2234..2251)
                     /label=BGH-rev
                     /note="Bovine growth hormone terminator, reverse primer.
                     Also called BGH reverse"
     polyA_signal    2240..2464
                     /label=bGH poly(A) signal
                     /note="bovine growth hormone polyadenylation signal"
     rep_origin      2510..2938
                     /direction=RIGHT
                     /label=f1 ori
                     /note="f1 bacteriophage origin of replication; arrow
                     indicates direction of (+) strand synthesis"
     primer_bind     complement(2597..2616)
                     /label=F1ori-R
                     /note="F1 origin, reverse primer"
     primer_bind     2807..2828
                     /label=F1ori-F
                     /note="F1 origin, forward primer"
     primer_bind     complement(2947..2967)
                     /label=pBABE 3'
                     /note="SV40 enhancer, reverse primer for pBABE vectors"
     promoter        2952..3281
                     /label=SV40 promoter
                     /note="SV40 enhancer and early promoter"
     rep_origin      3132..3267
                     /label=SV40 ori
                     /note="SV40 origin of replication"
     primer_bind     3194..3213
                     /label=SV40pro-F
                     /note="SV40 promoter/origin, forward primer"
     CDS             3348..4142
                     /codon_start=1
                     /gene="aph(3')-II (or nptII)"
                     /product="aminoglycoside phosphotransferase from Tn5"
                     /label=NeoR/KanR
                     /note="confers resistance to neomycin, kanamycin, and G418
                     (Geneticin(R))"
                     /translation="MIEQDGLHAGSPAAWVERLFGYDWAQQTIGCSDAAVFRLSAQGRP
                     VLFVKTDLSGALNELQDEAARLSWLATTGVPCAAVLDVVTEAGRDWLLLGEVPGQDLLS
                     SHLAPAEKVSIMADAMRRLHTLDPATCPFDHQAKHRIERARTRMEAGLVDQDDLDEEHQ
                     GLAPAELFARLKARMPDGEDLVVTHGDACLPNIMVENGRFSGFIDCGRLGVADRYQDIA
                     LATRDIAEELGGEWADRFLVLYGIAAPDSQRIAFYRLLDEFF"
     primer_bind     complement(3402..3421)
                     /label=Neo-R
                     /note="Neomycin resistance gene, reverse primer"
     primer_bind     4012..4031
                     /label=Neo-F
                     /note="Neomycin resistance gene, forward primer"
     polyA_signal    4316..4437
                     /label=SV40 poly(A) signal
                     /note="SV40 polyadenylation signal"
     primer_bind     complement(4353..4372)
                     /label=SV40pA-R
                     /note="SV40 polyA, reverse primer"
     primer_bind     4407..4426
                     /label=EBV-rev
                     /note="SV40 polyA terminator, reverse primer"
     primer_bind     complement(4486..4502)
                     /label=M13 rev
                     /note="common sequencing primer, one of multiple similar
                     variants"
     primer_bind     complement(4486..4502)
                     /label=M13 Reverse
                     /note="In lacZ gene. Also called M13-rev"
     primer_bind     complement(4499..4521)
                     /label=M13/pUC Reverse
                     /note="In lacZ gene"
     protein_bind    4510..4526
                     /label=lac operator
                     /bound_moiety="lac repressor encoded by lacI"
                     /note="The lac repressor binds to the lac operator to
                     inhibit transcription in E. coli. This inhibition can be
                     relieved by adding lactose or
                     isopropyl-beta-D-thiogalactopyranoside (IPTG)."
     promoter        complement(4534..4564)
                     /label=lac promoter
                     /note="promoter for the E. coli lac operon"
     protein_bind    4579..4600
                     /label=CAP binding site
                     /bound_moiety="E. coli catabolite activator protein"
                     /note="CAP binding activates transcription in the presence
                     of cAMP."
     primer_bind     complement(4717..4734)
                     /label=L4440
                     /note="L4440 vector, forward primer"
     rep_origin      complement(4888..5473)
                     /direction=LEFT
                     /label=ori
                     /note="high-copy-number ColE1/pMB1/pBR322/pUC origin of
                     replication"
     primer_bind     complement(4968..4987)
                     /label=pBR322ori-F
                     /note="pBR322 origin, forward primer"
     CDS             complement(5644..6504)
                     /codon_start=1
                     /gene="bla"
                     /product="beta-lactamase"
                     /label=AmpR
                     /note="confers resistance to ampicillin, carbenicillin, and
                     related antibiotics"
                     /translation="MSIQHFRVALIPFFAAFCLPVFAHPETLVKVKDAEDQLGARVGYI
                     ELDLNSGKILESFRPEERFPMMSTFKVLLCGAVLSRIDAGQEQLGRRIHYSQNDLVEYS
                     PVTEKHLTDGMTVRELCSAAITMSDNTAANLLLTTIGGPKELTAFLHNMGDHVTRLDRW
                     EPELNEAIPNDERDTTMPVAMATTLRKLLTGELLTLASRQQLIDWMEADKVAGPLLRSA
                     LPAGWFIADKSGAGERGSRGIIAALGPDGKPSRIVVIYTTGSQATMDERNRQIAEIGAS
                     LIKHW"
     primer_bind     6267..6286
                     /label=Amp-R
                     /note="Ampicillin resistance gene, reverse primer"
     promoter        complement(6505..6609)
                     /gene="bla"
                     /label=AmpR promoter
ORIGIN
        1 gacggatcgg gagatctccc gatcccctat ggtgcactct cagtacaatc tgctctgatg
       61 ccgcatagtt aagccagtat ctgctccctg cttgtgtgtt ggaggtcgct gagtagtgcg
      121 cgagcaaaat ttaagctaca acaaggcaag gcttgaccga caattgcatg aagaatctgc
      181 ttagggttag gcgttttgcg ctgcttcgcg atgtacgggc cagatatacg cgttgacatt
      241 gattattgac tagttattaa tagtaatcaa ttacggggtc attagttcat agcccatata
      301 tggagttccg cgttacataa cttacggtaa atggcccgcc tggctgaccg cccaacgacc
      361 cccgcccatt gacgtcaata atgacgtatg ttcccatagt aacgccaata gggactttcc
      421 attgacgtca atgggtggag tatttacggt aaactgccca cttggcagta catcaagtgt
      481 atcatatgcc aagtacgccc cctattgacg tcaatgacgg taaatggccc gcctggcatt
      541 atgcccagta catgacctta tgggactttc ctacttggca gtacatctac gtattagtca
      601 tcgctattac catggtgatg cggttttggc agtacatcaa tgggcgtgga tagcggtttg
      661 actcacgggg atttccaagt ctccacccca ttgacgtcaa tgggagtttg ttttggcacc
      721 aaaatcaacg ggactttcca aaatgtcgta acaactccgc cccattgacg caaatgggcg
      781 gtaggcgtgt acggtgggag gtctatataa gcagagctct ctggctaact agagaaccca
      841 ctgcttactg gcttatcgaa attaatacga ctcactatag ggagacccaa gctggctagc
      901 gtttaaacgg gccctctaga ctcgagcggc cgccactgtg ctggatatct gcagaattcc
      961 accacactgg actagtggat cccatggtga gcaagggcga ggagctgttc accggggtgg
     1021 tgcccatcct ggtcgagctg gacggcgacg taaacggcca caagttcagc gtgtccggcg
     1081 agggcgaggg cgatgccacc tacggcaagc tgaccctgaa gttcatctgc accaccggca
     1141 agctgcccgt gccctggccc accctcgtga ccaccttcgg ctacggcctg atgtgcttcg
     1201 cccgctaccc cgaccacatg aagcagcacg acttcttcaa gtccgccatg cccgaaggct
     1261 acgtccagga gcgcaccatc ttcttcaagg acgacggcaa ctacaagacc cgcgccgagg
     1321 tgaagttcga gggcgacacc ctggtgaacc gcatcgagct gaagggcatc gacttcaagg
     1381 aggacggcaa catcctgggg cacaagctgg agtacaacct ccgcggggca ctgaagaaag
     1441 aggagcttgt tgaggctatg gccctcctgt cccagcgagg gcctgatgcc ctactcaccg
     1501 tggcgctccg gaagccccca ggtcagcgta cggatgaaga actggacctg atctttgaag
     1561 agctgctgca tatcaaggcg gtggcacacc tttctaactc ggtgaagcgg gaactagctg
     1621 ctgttctgct ctttgaacca cacagcaagg caggaactgt gttgttcagc cagggggaca
     1681 agggtacctc gtggtacatt atctggaagg gatctgtcaa tgtggtgacc catggcaagg
     1741 ggctggtgac cacgttgcac gagggagatg actttggaca gctggctctg gtgaacgacg
     1801 cacctcgggc agccaccatc atccttcgag aaaataactg tcactttctg cgtgtggaca
     1861 agcaggactt caaccgcatc atcaaggatg tggaagcaaa aaccatgaga ctggaagaag
     1921 aattcaacag ccacaacgtc tatatcatgg ccgacaagca gaagaacggc atcaaggtga
     1981 acttcaagat ccgccacaac atcgaggacg gcagcgtgca gctcgccgac cactaccagc
     2041 agaacacccc catcggcgac ggccccgtgc tgctgcccga caaccactac ctgagctacc
     2101 agtccgccct gagcaaagac cccaacgaga agcgcgatca catggtcctg ctggagttcg
     2161 tgaccgccgc cgggatcact ctcggcatgg acgagctgta caagtaaaag cttaagttta
     2221 aaccgctgat cagcctcgac tgtgccttct agttgccagc catctgttgt ttgcccctcc
     2281 cccgtgcctt ccttgaccct ggaaggtgcc actcccactg tcctttccta ataaaatgag
     2341 gaaattgcat cgcattgtct gagtaggtgt cattctattc tggggggtgg ggtggggcag
     2401 gacagcaagg gggaggattg ggaagacaat agcaggcatg ctggggatgc ggtgggctct
     2461 atggcttctg aggcggaaag aaccagctgg ggctctaggg ggtatccccn nnnnnnnnnn
     2521 nnnnnnnnnn nnnnnnnnnn nnnnnnnnnn nnnnnnnnnn nnnnnnnnnn nnnnnnnnnn
     2581 nnnnnnnnnn nnnnnnnnnn nnnnnnnnnn nnnnnnnnnn nnnnnnnnnn nnncnnnnnn
     2641 nnnnnnnnnn nnnnnnnnnn nnnnnnnnnn nnnnnnnnnn nnnnnnnnnn nnnnnnnnnn
     2701 nnnnnnnnnn nnnnnnnnnn nnnnnannnn nnnnnnnnnn nnnnnnnnnn nnnnnnnnnn
     2761 nnnnnnnnnn nnnnnccttt gacgttggag tccacgttct ttaatagtgg actcttgttc
     2821 caaactggaa caacactcaa ccctatctcg gtctattctt ttgatttata agggattttg
     2881 ccgatttcgg cctattggtt aaaaaatgag ctgatttaac aaaaatttaa cgcgaattaa
     2941 ttctgtggaa tgtgtgtcag ttagggtgtg gaaagtcccc aggctcccca gcaggcagaa
     3001 gtatgcaaag catgcatctc aattagtcag caaccaggtg tggaaagtcc ccaggctccc
     3061 cagcaggcag aagtatgcaa agcatgcatc tcaattagtc agcaaccata gtcccgcccc
     3121 taactccgcc catcccgccc ctaactccgc ccagttccgc ccattctccg ccccatggct
     3181 gactaatttt ttttatttat gcagaggccg aggccgcctc tgcctctgag ctattccaga
     3241 agtagtgagg aggctttttt ggaggcctag gcttttgcaa aaagctcccg ggagcttgta
     3301 tatccatttt cggatctgat caagagacag gatgaggatc gtttcgcatg attgaacaag
     3361 atggattgca cgcaggttct ccggccgctt gggtggagag gctattcggc tatgactggg
     3421 cacaacagac aatcggctgc tctgatgccg ccgtgttccg gctgtcagcg caggggcgcc
     3481 cggttctttt tgtcaagacc gacctgtccg gtgccctgaa tgaactgcag gacgaggcag
     3541 cgcggctatc gtggctggcc acgacgggcg ttccttgcgc agctgtgctc gacgttgtca
     3601 ctgaagcggg aagggactgg ctgctattgg gcgaagtgcc ggggcaggat ctcctgtcat
     3661 ctcaccttgc tcctgccgag aaagtatcca tcatggctga tgcaatgcgg cggctgcata
     3721 cgcttgatcc ggctacctgc ccattcgacc accaagcgaa acatcgcatc gagcgagcac
     3781 gtactcggat ggaagccggt cttgtcgatc aggatgatct ggacgaagag catcaggggc
     3841 tcgcgccagc cgaactgttc gccaggctca aggcgcgcat gcccgacggc gaggatctcg
     3901 tcgtgaccca tggcgatgcc tgcttgccga atatcatggt ggaaaatggc cgcttttctg
     3961 gattcatcga ctgtggccgg ctgggtgtgg cggaccgcta tcaggacata gcgttggcta
     4021 cccgtgatat tgctgaagag cttggcggcg aatgggctga ccgcttcctc gtgctttacg
     4081 gtatcgccgc tcccgattcg cagcgcatcg ccttctatcg ccttcttgac gagttcttct
     4141 gagcgggact ctggggttcg aaatgaccga ccaagcgacg cccaacctgc catcacgaga
     4201 tttcgattcc accgccgcct tctatgaaag gttgggcttc ggaatcgttt tccgggacgc
     4261 cggctggatg atcctccagc gcggggatct catgctggag ttcttcgccc accccaactt
     4321 gtttattgca gcttataatg gttacaaata aagcaatagc atcacaaatt tcacaaataa
     4381 agcatttttt tcactgcatt ctagttgtgg tttgtccaaa ctcatcaatg tatcttatca
     4441 tgtctgtata ccgtcgacct ctagctagag cttggcgtaa tcatggtcat agctgtttcc
     4501 tgtgtgaaat tgttatccgc tcacaattcc acacaacata cgagccggaa gcataaagtg
     4561 taaagcctgg ggtgcctaat gagtgagcta actcacatta attgcgttgc gctcactgcc
     4621 cgctttccag tcgggaaacc tgtcgtgcca gctgcattaa tgaatcggcc aacgcgcggg
     4681 gagaggcggt ttgcgtattg ggcgctcttc cgcttcctcg ctcactgact cgctgcgctc
     4741 ggtcgttcgg ctgcggcgag cggtatcagc tcactcaaag gcggtaatac ggttatccac
     4801 agaatcaggg gataacgcag gaaagaacat gtgagcaaaa ggccagcaaa aggccaggaa
     4861 ccgtaaaaag gccgcgttgc tggcgttttt ccataggctc cgcccccctg acgagcatca
     4921 caaaaatcga cgctcaagtc agaggtggcg aaacccgaca ggactataaa gataccaggc
     4981 gtttccccct ggaagctccc tcgtgcgctc tcctgttccg accctgccgc ttaccggata
     5041 cctgtccgcc tttctccctt cgggaagcgt ggcgctttct catagctcac gctgtaggta
     5101 tctcagttcg gtgtaggtcg ttcgctccaa gctgggctgt gtgcacgaac cccccgttca
     5161 gcccgaccgc tgcgccttat ccggtaacta tcgtcttgag tccaacccgg taagacacga
     5221 cttatcgcca ctggcagcag ccactggtaa caggattagc agagcgaggt atgtaggcgg
     5281 tgctacagag ttcttgaagt ggtggcctaa ctacggctac actagaagaa cagtatttgg
     5341 tatctgcgct ctgctgaagc cagttacctt cggaaaaaga gttggtagct cttgatccgg
     5401 caaacaaacc accgctggta gcggtttttt tgtttgcaag cagcagatta cgcgcagaaa
     5461 aaaaggatct caagaagatc ctttgatctt ttctacgggg tctgacgctc agtggaacga
     5521 aaactcacgt taagggattt tggtcatgag attatcaaaa aggatcttca cctagatcct
     5581 tttaaattaa aaatgaagtt ttaaatcaat ctaaagtata tatgagtaaa cttggtctga
     5641 cagttaccaa tgcttaatca gtgaggcacc tatctcagcg atctgtctat ttcgttcatc
     5701 catagttgcc tgactccccg tcgtgtagat aactacgata cgggagggct taccatctgg
     5761 ccccagtgct gcaatgatac cgcgagaccc acgctcaccg gctccagatt tatcagcaat
     5821 aaaccagcca gccggaaggg ccgagcgcag aagtggtcct gcaactttat ccgcctccat
     5881 ccagtctatt aattgttgcc gggaagctag agtaagtagt tcgccagtta atagtttgcg
     5941 caacgttgtt gccattgcta caggcatcgt ggtgtcacgc tcgtcgtttg gtatggcttc
     6001 attcagctcc ggttcccaac gatcaaggcg agttacatga tcccccatgt tgtgcaaaaa
     6061 agcggttagc tccttcggtc ctccgatcgt tgtcagaagt aagttggccg cagtgttatc
     6121 actcatggtt atggcagcac tgcataattc tcttactgtc atgccatccg taagatgctt
     6181 ttctgtgact ggtgagtact caaccaagtc attctgagaa tagtgtatgc ggcgaccgag
     6241 ttgctcttgc ccggcgtcaa tacgggataa taccgcgcca catagcagaa ctttaaaagt
     6301 gctcatcatt ggaaaacgtt cttcggggcg aaaactctca aggatcttac cgctgttgag
     6361 atccagttcg atgtaaccca ctcgtgcacc caactgatct tcagcatctt ttactttcac
     6421 cagcgtttct gggtgagcaa aaacaggaag gcaaaatgcc gcaaaaaagg gaataagggc
     6481 gacacggaaa tgttgaatac tcatactctt cctttttcaa tattattgaa gcatttatca
     6541 gggttattgt ctcatgagcg gatacatatt tgaatgtatt tagaaaaata aacaaatagg
     6601 ggttccgcgc acatttcccc gaaaagtgcc acctgacgtc
//
