LOCUS       Exported 6643 bp ds-DNA circular SYN 12-MAY-2021
DEFINITION  Expresses biosensor for cAMP in mammalian cells.
ACCESSION   .
VERSION     .
KEYWORDS    Flamindo2
SOURCE      synthetic DNA construct
  ORGANISM  synthetic DNA construct
REFERENCE   1 (bases 1 to 6643)
  AUTHORS   Odaka H, Arai S, Inoue T, Kitaguchi T
  TITLE     Genetically-encoded yellow fluorescent cAMP indicator with an
            expanded dynamic range for dual-color imaging.
  JOURNAL   PLoS One. 2014 Jun 24;9(6):e100252. doi:
            10.1371/journal.pone.0100252. eCollection 2014.
  PUBMED    24959857
REFERENCE   2 (bases 1 to 6643)
  AUTHORS   .
  TITLE     Direct Submission
  JOURNAL   Exported May 12, 2021 from SnapGene Server 1.1.58
            http://www.snapgene.com
FEATURES             Location/Qualifiers
     source          1..6643
                     /organism="synthetic DNA construct"
                     /mol_type="other DNA"
     enhancer        1..380
                     /label=CMV enhancer
                     /note="human cytomegalovirus immediate early enhancer"
     promoter        381..584
                     /label=CMV promoter
                     /note="human cytomegalovirus (CMV) immediate early
                     promoter"
     primer_bind     535..555
                     /label=CMV-F
                     /note="Human CMV immediate early promoter, forward primer"
     primer_bind     629..648
                     /label=T7
                     /note="T7 promoter, forward primer"
     promoter        629..647
                     /label=T7 promoter
                     /note="promoter for bacteriophage T7 RNA polymerase"
     primer_bind     complement(795..816)
                     /label=EGFP-N
                     /note="EGFP, reverse primer"
     primer_bind     complement(1056..1075)
                     /label=EXFP-R
                     /note="For distinguishing EGFP variants, reverse primer"
     CDS             1719..1970
                     /codon_start=1
                     /product="C-terminal fragment of mVenus for use in
                     bimolecular fluorescence complementation (BiFC) (Kodama and
                     Hu, 2010)"
                     /label=VC155
                     /translation="DKQKNGIKVNFKIRHNIEDGSVQLADHYQQNTPIGDGPVLLPDNH
                     YLSYQSALSKDPNEKRDHMVLLEFVTAAGITLGMDELYK"
     primer_bind     1907..1928
                     /label=EGFP-C
                     /note="EGFP, forward primer"
     primer_bind     complement(2000..2017)
                     /label=BGH-rev
                     /note="Bovine growth hormone terminator, reverse primer.
                     Also called BGH reverse"
     polyA_signal    2006..2230
                     /label=bGH poly(A) signal
                     /note="bovine growth hormone polyadenylation signal"
     rep_origin      2276..2704
                     /direction=RIGHT
                     /label=f1 ori
                     /note="f1 bacteriophage origin of replication; arrow
                     indicates direction of (+) strand synthesis"
     primer_bind     complement(2363..2382)
                     /label=F1ori-R
                     /note="F1 origin, reverse primer"
     primer_bind     2573..2594
                     /label=F1ori-F
                     /note="F1 origin, forward primer"
     primer_bind     complement(2713..2733)
                     /label=pBABE 3'
                     /note="SV40 enhancer, reverse primer for pBABE vectors"
     promoter        2718..3047
                     /label=SV40 promoter
                     /note="SV40 enhancer and early promoter"
     rep_origin      2898..3033
                     /label=SV40 ori
                     /note="SV40 origin of replication"
     primer_bind     2960..2979
                     /label=SV40pro-F
                     /note="SV40 promoter/origin, forward primer"
     CDS             3114..3908
                     /codon_start=1
                     /gene="aph(3')-II (or nptII)"
                     /product="aminoglycoside phosphotransferase from Tn5"
                     /label=NeoR/KanR
                     /note="confers resistance to neomycin, kanamycin, and G418
                     (Geneticin(R))"
                     /translation="MIEQDGLHAGSPAAWVERLFGYDWAQQTIGCSDAAVFRLSAQGRP
                     VLFVKTDLSGALNELQDEAARLSWLATTGVPCAAVLDVVTEAGRDWLLLGEVPGQDLLS
                     SHLAPAEKVSIMADAMRRLHTLDPATCPFDHQAKHRIERARTRMEAGLVDQDDLDEEHQ
                     GLAPAELFARLKARMPDGEDLVVTHGDACLPNIMVENGRFSGFIDCGRLGVADRYQDIA
                     LATRDIAEELGGEWADRFLVLYGIAAPDSQRIAFYRLLDEFF"
     primer_bind     complement(3168..3187)
                     /label=Neo-R
                     /note="Neomycin resistance gene, reverse primer"
     primer_bind     3778..3797
                     /label=Neo-F
                     /note="Neomycin resistance gene, forward primer"
     polyA_signal    4082..4203
                     /label=SV40 poly(A) signal
                     /note="SV40 polyadenylation signal"
     primer_bind     complement(4119..4138)
                     /label=SV40pA-R
                     /note="SV40 polyA, reverse primer"
     primer_bind     4173..4192
                     /label=EBV-rev
                     /note="SV40 polyA terminator, reverse primer"
     primer_bind     complement(4252..4268)
                     /label=M13 rev
                     /note="common sequencing primer, one of multiple similar
                     variants"
     primer_bind     complement(4252..4268)
                     /label=M13 Reverse
                     /note="In lacZ gene. Also called M13-rev"
     primer_bind     complement(4265..4287)
                     /label=M13/pUC Reverse
                     /note="In lacZ gene"
     protein_bind    4276..4292
                     /label=lac operator
                     /bound_moiety="lac repressor encoded by lacI"
                     /note="The lac repressor binds to the lac operator to
                     inhibit transcription in E. coli. This inhibition can be
                     relieved by adding lactose or
                     isopropyl-beta-D-thiogalactopyranoside (IPTG)."
     promoter        complement(4300..4330)
                     /label=lac promoter
                     /note="promoter for the E. coli lac operon"
     protein_bind    4345..4366
                     /label=CAP binding site
                     /bound_moiety="E. coli catabolite activator protein"
                     /note="CAP binding activates transcription in the presence
                     of cAMP."
     primer_bind     complement(4483..4500)
                     /label=L4440
                     /note="L4440 vector, forward primer"
     rep_origin      complement(4654..5242)
                     /direction=LEFT
                     /label=ori
                     /note="high-copy-number ColE1/pMB1/pBR322/pUC origin of
                     replication"
     primer_bind     complement(4734..4753)
                     /label=pBR322ori-F
                     /note="pBR322 origin, forward primer"
     CDS             complement(5413..6273)
                     /codon_start=1
                     /gene="bla"
                     /product="beta-lactamase"
                     /label=AmpR
                     /note="confers resistance to ampicillin, carbenicillin, and
                     related antibiotics"
                     /translation="MSIQHFRVALIPFFAAFCLPVFAHPETLVKVKDAEDQLGARVGYI
                     ELDLNSGKILESFRPEERFPMMSTFKVLLCGAVLSRIDAGQEQLGRRIHYSQNDLVEYS
                     PVTEKHLTDGMTVRELCSAAITMSDNTAANLLLTTIGGPKELTAFLHNMGDHVTRLDRW
                     EPELNEAIPNDERDTTMPVAMATTLRKLLTGELLTLASRQQLIDWMEADKVAGPLLRSA
                     LPAGWFIADKSGAGERGSRGIIAALGPDGKPSRIVVIYTTGSQATMDERNRQIAEIGAS
                     LIKHW"
     primer_bind     6036..6055
                     /label=Amp-R
                     /note="Ampicillin resistance gene, reverse primer"
     promoter        complement(6274..6378)
                     /gene="bla"
                     /label=AmpR promoter
     primer_bind     complement(6453..6472)
                     /label=pRS-marker
                     /note="pRS vectors, use to sequence yeast selectable
                     marker"
ORIGIN
        1 gacattgatt attgactagt tattaatagt aatcaattac ggggtcatta gttcatagcc
       61 catatatgga gttccgcgtt acataactta cggtaaatgg cccgcctggc tgaccgccca
      121 acgacccccg cccattgacg tcaataatga cgtatgttcc catagtaacg ccaataggga
      181 ctttccattg acgtcaatgg gtggagtatt tacggtaaac tgcccacttg gcagtacatc
      241 aagtgtatca tatgccaagt acgcccccta ttgacgtcaa tgacggtaaa tggcccgcct
      301 ggcattatgc ccagtacatg accttatggg actttcctac ttggcagtac atctacgtat
      361 tagtcatcgc tattaccatg gtgatgcggt tttggcagta catcaatggg cgtggatagc
      421 ggtttgactc acggggattt ccaagtctcc accccattga cgtcaatggg agtttgtttt
      481 ggcaccaaaa tcaacgggac tttccaaaat gtcgtaacaa ctccgcccca ttgacgcaaa
      541 tgggcggtag gcgtgtacgg tgggaggtct atataagcag agctctctgg ctaactagag
      601 aacccactgc ttactggctt atcgaaatta atacgactca ctatagggag acccaagctg
      661 gctagcgttt aaacgggccc tctagactcg agcggccgcc actgtgctgg atatctgcag
      721 aattccacca cactggacta gtggatccca tggtgagcaa gggcgaggag ctgttcaccg
      781 gggtggtgcc catcctggtc gagctggacg gcgacgtaaa cggccacaag ttcagcgtgt
      841 ccggcgaggg cgagggcgat gccacctacg gcaagctgac cctgaagttc atctgcacca
      901 ccggcaagct gcccgtgccc tggcccaccc tcgtgaccac cttcggctac ggcctgatgt
      961 gcttcgcccg ctaccccgac cacatgaagc agcacgactt cttcaagtcc gccatgcccg
     1021 aaggctacgt ccaggagcgc accatcttct tcaaggacga cggcaactac aagacccgcg
     1081 ccgaggtgaa gttcgagggc gacaccctgg tgaaccgcat cgagctgaag ggcatcgact
     1141 tcaaggagga cggcaacatc ctggggcaca agctggagta caacctccgc ggggcactga
     1201 agaaagagga gcttgttgag gctatggccc tcctgtccca gcgagggcct gatgccctac
     1261 tcaccgtggc gctccggaag cccccaggtc agcgtacgga tgaagaactg gacctgatct
     1321 ttgaagagct gctgcatatc aaggcggtgg cacacctttc taactcggtg aagcgggaac
     1381 tagctgctgt tctgctcttt gaaccacaca gcaaggcagg aactgtgttg ttcagccagg
     1441 gggacaaggg tacctcgtgg tacattatct ggaagggatc tgtcaatgtg gtgacccatg
     1501 gcaaggggct ggtgaccacg ttgcacgagg gagatgactt tggacagctg gctctggtga
     1561 acgacgcacc tcgggcagcc accatcatcc ttcgagaaaa taactgtcac tttctgcgtg
     1621 tggacaagca ggacttcaac cgcatcatca aggatgtgga agcaaaaacc atgagactgg
     1681 aagaagaatt caacagccac aacgtctata tcatggccga caagcagaag aacggcatca
     1741 aggtgaactt caagatccgc cacaacatcg aggacggcag cgtgcagctc gccgaccact
     1801 accagcagaa cacccccatc ggcgacggcc ccgtgctgct gcccgacaac cactacctga
     1861 gctaccagtc cgccctgagc aaagacccca acgagaagcg cgatcacatg gtcctgctgg
     1921 agttcgtgac cgccgccggg atcactctcg gcatggacga gctgtacaag taaaagctta
     1981 agtttaaacc gctgatcagc ctcgactgtg ccttctagtt gccagccatc tgttgtttgc
     2041 ccctcccccg tgccttcctt gaccctggaa ggtgccactc ccactgtcct ttcctaataa
     2101 aatgaggaaa ttgcatcgca ttgtctgagt aggtgtcatt ctattctggg gggtggggtg
     2161 gggcaggaca gcaaggggga ggattgggaa gacaatagca ggcatgctgg ggatgcggtg
     2221 ggctctatgg cttctgaggc ggaaagaacc agctggggct ctagggggta tccccnnnnn
     2281 nnnnnnnnnn nnnnnnnnnn nnnnnnnnnn nnnnnnnnnn nnnnnnnnnn nnnnnnnnnn
     2341 nnnnnnnnnn nnnnnnnnnn nnnnnnnnnn nnnnnnnnnn nnnnnnnnnn nnnnnnnnnc
     2401 nnnnnnnnnn nnnnnnnnnn nnnnnnnnnn nnnnnnnnnn nnnnnnnnnn nnnnnnnnnn
     2461 nnnnnnnnnn nnnnnnnnnn nnnnnnnnnn nannnnnnnn nnnnnnnnnn nnnnnnnnnn
     2521 nnnnnnnnnn nnnnnnnnnn ncctttgacg ttggagtcca cgttctttaa tagtggactc
     2581 ttgttccaaa ctggaacaac actcaaccct atctcggtct attcttttga tttataaggg
     2641 attttgccga tttcggccta ttggttaaaa aatgagctga tttaacaaaa atttaacgcg
     2701 aattaattct gtggaatgtg tgtcagttag ggtgtggaaa gtccccaggc tccccagcag
     2761 gcagaagtat gcaaagcatg catctcaatt agtcagcaac caggtgtgga aagtccccag
     2821 gctccccagc aggcagaagt atgcaaagca tgcatctcaa ttagtcagca accatagtcc
     2881 cgcccctaac tccgcccatc ccgcccctaa ctccgcccag ttccgcccat tctccgcccc
     2941 atggctgact aatttttttt atttatgcag aggccgaggc cgcctctgcc tctgagctat
     3001 tccagaagta gtgaggaggc ttttttggag gcctaggctt ttgcaaaaag ctcccgggag
     3061 cttgtatatc cattttcgga tctgatcaag agacaggatg aggatcgttt cgcatgattg
     3121 aacaagatgg attgcacgca ggttctccgg ccgcttgggt ggagaggcta ttcggctatg
     3181 actgggcaca acagacaatc ggctgctctg atgccgccgt gttccggctg tcagcgcagg
     3241 ggcgcccggt tctttttgtc aagaccgacc tgtccggtgc cctgaatgaa ctgcaggacg
     3301 aggcagcgcg gctatcgtgg ctggccacga cgggcgttcc ttgcgcagct gtgctcgacg
     3361 ttgtcactga agcgggaagg gactggctgc tattgggcga agtgccgggg caggatctcc
     3421 tgtcatctca ccttgctcct gccgagaaag tatccatcat ggctgatgca atgcggcggc
     3481 tgcatacgct tgatccggct acctgcccat tcgaccacca agcgaaacat cgcatcgagc
     3541 gagcacgtac tcggatggaa gccggtcttg tcgatcagga tgatctggac gaagagcatc
     3601 aggggctcgc gccagccgaa ctgttcgcca ggctcaaggc gcgcatgccc gacggcgagg
     3661 atctcgtcgt gacccatggc gatgcctgct tgccgaatat catggtggaa aatggccgct
     3721 tttctggatt catcgactgt ggccggctgg gtgtggcgga ccgctatcag gacatagcgt
     3781 tggctacccg tgatattgct gaagagcttg gcggcgaatg ggctgaccgc ttcctcgtgc
     3841 tttacggtat cgccgctccc gattcgcagc gcatcgcctt ctatcgcctt cttgacgagt
     3901 tcttctgagc gggactctgg ggttcgaaat gaccgaccaa gcgacgccca acctgccatc
     3961 acgagatttc gattccaccg ccgccttcta tgaaaggttg ggcttcggaa tcgttttccg
     4021 ggacgccggc tggatgatcc tccagcgcgg ggatctcatg ctggagttct tcgcccaccc
     4081 caacttgttt attgcagctt ataatggtta caaataaagc aatagcatca caaatttcac
     4141 aaataaagca tttttttcac tgcattctag ttgtggtttg tccaaactca tcaatgtatc
     4201 ttatcatgtc tgtataccgt cgacctctag ctagagcttg gcgtaatcat ggtcatagct
     4261 gtttcctgtg tgaaattgtt atccgctcac aattccacac aacatacgag ccggaagcat
     4321 aaagtgtaaa gcctggggtg cctaatgagt gagctaactc acattaattg cgttgcgctc
     4381 actgcccgct ttccagtcgg gaaacctgtc gtgccagctg cattaatgaa tcggccaacg
     4441 cgcggggaga ggcggtttgc gtattgggcg ctcttccgct tcctcgctca ctgactcgct
     4501 gcgctcggtc gttcggctgc ggcgagcggt atcagctcac tcaaaggcgg taatacggtt
     4561 atccacagaa tcaggggata acgcaggaaa gaacatgtga gcaaaaggcc agcaaaaggc
     4621 caggaaccgt aaaaaggccg cgttgctggc gtttttccat aggctccgcc cccctgacga
     4681 gcatcacaaa aatcgacgct caagtcagag gtggcgaaac ccgacaggac tataaagata
     4741 ccaggcgttt ccccctggaa gctccctcgt gcgctctcct gttccgaccc tgccgcttac
     4801 cggatacctg tccgcctttc tcccttcggg aagcgtggcg ctttctcata gctcacgctg
     4861 taggtatctc agttcggtgt aggtcgttcg ctccaagctg ggctgtgtgc acgaaccccc
     4921 cgttcagccc gaccgctgcg ccttatccgg taactatcgt cttgagtcca acccggtaag
     4981 acacgactta tcgccactgg cagcagccac tggtaacagg attagcagag cgaggtatgt
     5041 aggcggtgct acagagttct tgaagtggtg gcctaactac ggctacacta gaagaacagt
     5101 atttggtatc tgcgctctgc tgaagccagt taccttcgga aaaagagttg gtagctcttg
     5161 atccggcaaa caaaccaccg ctggtagcgg tggttttttt gtttgcaagc agcagattac
     5221 gcgcagaaaa aaaggatctc aagaagatcc tttgatcttt tctacggggt ctgacgctca
     5281 gtggaacgaa aactcacgtt aagggatttt ggtcatgaga ttatcaaaaa ggatcttcac
     5341 ctagatcctt ttaaattaaa aatgaagttt taaatcaatc taaagtatat atgagtaaac
     5401 ttggtctgac agttaccaat gcttaatcag tgaggcacct atctcagcga tctgtctatt
     5461 tcgttcatcc atagttgcct gactccccgt cgtgtagata actacgatac gggagggctt
     5521 accatctggc cccagtgctg caatgatacc gcgagaccca cgctcaccgg ctccagattt
     5581 atcagcaata aaccagccag ccggaagggc cgagcgcaga agtggtcctg caactttatc
     5641 cgcctccatc cagtctatta attgttgccg ggaagctaga gtaagtagtt cgccagttaa
     5701 tagtttgcgc aacgttgttg ccattgctac aggcatcgtg gtgtcacgct cgtcgtttgg
     5761 tatggcttca ttcagctccg gttcccaacg atcaaggcga gttacatgat cccccatgtt
     5821 gtgcaaaaaa gcggttagct ccttcggtcc tccgatcgtt gtcagaagta agttggccgc
     5881 agtgttatca ctcatggtta tggcagcact gcataattct cttactgtca tgccatccgt
     5941 aagatgcttt tctgtgactg gtgagtactc aaccaagtca ttctgagaat agtgtatgcg
     6001 gcgaccgagt tgctcttgcc cggcgtcaat acgggataat accgcgccac atagcagaac
     6061 tttaaaagtg ctcatcattg gaaaacgttc ttcggggcga aaactctcaa ggatcttacc
     6121 gctgttgaga tccagttcga tgtaacccac tcgtgcaccc aactgatctt cagcatcttt
     6181 tactttcacc agcgtttctg ggtgagcaaa aacaggaagg caaaatgccg caaaaaaggg
     6241 aataagggcg acacggaaat gttgaatact catactcttc ctttttcaat attattgaag
     6301 catttatcag ggttattgtc tcatgagcgg atacatattt gaatgtattt agaaaaataa
     6361 acaaataggg gttccgcgca catttccccg aaaagtgcca cctgacgtcg acggatcggg
     6421 agatctcccg atcccctatg gtgcactctc agtacaatct gctctgatgc cgcatagtta
     6481 agccagtatc tgctccctgc ttgtgtgttg gaggtcgctg agtagtgcgc gagcaaaatt
     6541 taagctacaa caaggcaagg cttgaccgac aattgcatga agaatctgct tagggttagg
     6601 cgttttgcgc tgcttcgcga tgtacgggcc agatatacgc gtt
//
